>Addgene plasmid #87640 | LexAop2->Bxb1.STOP>myr::4xSNAPf | depositor full sequence | sequence record 170919 | Full Sequence
GACTCAGGTGGCACTTTTCGGGGAAATGTGCGCGGAACCCCTATTTGTTTATTTTTCTAAATACATTCAA
ATATGTATCCGCTCATGAGACAATAACCCTGATAAATGCTTCAATAATATTGAAAAAGGAAGAGTATGAG
TATTCAACATTTCCGTGTCGCCCTTATTCCCTTTTTTGCGGCATTTTGCCTTCCTGTTTTTGCTCACCCA
GAAACGCTGGTGAAAGTAAAAGATGCTGAAGATCAGTTGGGTGCACGAGTGGGTTACATCGAACTGGATC
TCAACAGCGGTAAGATCCTTGAGAGTTTTCGCCCCGAAGAACGTTTTCCAATGATGAGCACTTTTAAAGT
TCTGCTATGTGGCGCGGTATTATCCCGTATTGACGCCGGGCAAGAGCAACTCGGTCGCCGCATACACTAT
TCTCAGAATGACTTGGTTGAGTACTCACCAGTCACAGAAAAGCATCTTACGGATGGCATGACAGTAAGAG
AATTATGCAGTGCTGCCATAACCATGAGTGATAACACTGCGGCCAACTTACTTCTGACAACGATCGGAGG
ACCGAAGGAGCTAACCGCTTTTTTGCACAACATGGGGGATCATGTAACTCGCCTTGATCGTTGGGAACCG
GAGCTGAATGAAGCCATACCAAACGACGAGCGTGACACCACGATGCCTGTAGCAATGGCAACAACGTTGC
GCAAACTATTAACTGGCGAACTACTTACTCTAGCTTCCCGGCAACAATTAATAGACTGGATGGAGGCGGA
TAAAGTTGCAGGACCACTTCTGCGCTCGGCCCTTCCGGCTGGCTGGTTTATTGCTGATAAATCTGGAGCC
GGTGAGCGTGGGTCTCGCGGTATCATTGCAGCACTGGGGCCAGATGGTAAGCCCTCCCGTATCGTAGTTA
TCTACACGACGGGGAGTCAGGCAACTATGGATGAACGAAATAGACAGATCGCTGAGATAGGTGCCTCACT
GATTAAGCATTGGTAACTGTCAGACCAAGTTTACTCATATATACTTTAGATTGATTTAAAACTTCATTTT
TAATTTAAAAGGATCTAGGTGAAGATCCTTTTTGATAATCTCATGACCAAAATCCCTTAACGTGAGTTTT
CGTTCCACTGAGCGTCAGACCCCGTAGAAAAGATCAAAGGATCTTCTTGAGATCCTTTTTTTCTGCGCGT
AATCTGCTGCTTGCAAACAAAAAAACCACCGCTACCAGCGGTGGTTTGTTTGCCGGATCAAGAGCTACCA
ACTCTTTTTCCGAAGGTAACTGGCTTCAGCAGAGCGCAGATACCAAATACTGTTCTTCTAGTGTAGCCGT
AGTTAGGCCACCACTTCAAGAACTCTGTAGCACCGCCTACATACCTCGCTCTGCTAATCCTGTTACCAGT
GGCTGCTGCCAGTGGCGATAAGTCGTGTCTTACCGGGTTGGACTCAAGACGATAGTTACCGGATAAGGCG
CAGCGGTCGGGCTGAACGGGGGGTTCGTGCACACAGCCCAGCTTGGAGCGAACGACCTACACCGAACTGA
GATACCTACAGCGTGAGCTATGAGAAAGCGCCACGCTTCCCGAAGGGAGAAAGGCGGACAGGTATCCGGT
AAGCGGCAGGGTCGGAACAGGAGAGCGCACGAGGGAGCTTCCAGGGGGAAACGCCTGGTATCTTTATAGT
CCTGTCGGGTTTCGCCACCTCTGACTTGAGCGTCGATTTTTGTGATGCTCGTCAGGGGGGCGGAGCCTAT
GGAAAAACGCCAGCAACGCGGCCTTTTTACGGTTCCTGGCCTTTTGCTGGCCTTTTGCTCACATGTTACC
GTCGACGATGTAGGTCACGGTCTCGAAGCCGCGGTGCGGGTGCCAGGGCGTGCCCTTGGGCTCCCCGGGC
GCGTACTCCACCTCACCCATCTGGTCCATCATGATGAACGGGTCGAGGTGGCGGTAGTTGATCCCGGCGA
ACGCGCGGCGCACCGGGAAGCCCTCGCCCTCGAAACCGCTGGGCGCGGTGGTCACGGTGAGCACGGGACG
TGCGACGGCGTCGGCGGGTGCGGATACGCGGGGCAGCGTCAGCGGGTTCTCGACGGTCACGGCGGGCATG
TCGACAAGCCGAACATATGGGCGCGCCTAGTATGTATGTAAGTTAATAAAACCCATTTTTGCGGAAAGTA
GATAAAAAAAACATTTTTTTTTTTTACTGCACTGGATATCATTGAACTTATCTGATCAGTTTTAAATTTA
CTTCGATCCAAGGGTATTTGATGTACCAGGTTCTTTCGATTACCTCTCACTCAAAATGACATTCCACTCA
AAGTCAGCGCTGTTTGCCTCCTTCTCTGTCCACAGAAATATCGCCGTCTCTTTCGCCGCTGCGTCCGCTA
TCTCTTTCGCCACCGTTTGTAGCGTTACGTAGCGTCAATGTCCGCCTTCAGTTGCATTTTGTCAGCGGTT
TCGTGACGAAGCTCCAAGCGGTTTACGCCATCAATTAAACACAAAGTGCTGTGCCAAAACTCCTCTCGCT
TCTTATTTTTGTTTGTTTTTTGAGTGATTGGGGTGGTGATTGGTTTTGGGTGGGTAAGCAGGGGAAAGTG
TGAAAAATCCCGGCAATGGGCCAAGAGGATCAGGAGCTATTAATTCGCGGAGGCAGCAAACACCCATCTG
CCGAGCATCTGAACAATGTGAGTAGTACATGTGCATACATCTTAAGTTCACTTGATCTATAGGAACTGCG
ATTGCAACATCAAATTGTATGCGGCGTGAGAACTGCGACCCACAAAAATCCCAAACCGCAATTGCACAAA
CAAATAGTGACACGAAACAGATTATTCTGGTAGCTGTTCTCGCTATATAAGACAATTTTTGAGATCATAT
CATGATCAAGACATCTAAAGGCATTCATTTTCGACTATATTCTTTTTTACAAAAAATATAACAACCAGAT
ATTTTAAGCTGATCCTAGATGCACAAAAAATAAATAAAAGTATAAACCTACTTCGTAGGATACTTCGGGG
TACTTTTTGTTCGGGGTTAGATGAGCATAACGCTAGTAGTTGATATTTGAGATCCCCTATCATTGCAGGG
TGACAGCGGAGCGGCTTCGCAGAGCTGCATTAACCAGGGCTTCGGGCAGGCCAAAAACTACGGCACGCTC
CGGCCACCCAGTCCGCCGGAGGACTCCGGTTCAGGGAGCGGCCAACTAGCCGAGAACCTCACCTATGCCT
GGCACAATATGGACATCTTTGGGGCGGTCAATCAGCCGGGCTCCGGATGGCGGCAGCTGGTCAACCGGAC
ACGCGGACTATTCTGCAACGAGCGACACATACCGGCGCCCAGGAAACATTTGCTCAAGAACGGTGAGTTT
CTATTCGCAGTCGGCTGATCTGTGTGAAATCTTAATAAAGGGTCCAATTACCAATTTGAAACTCAGTTTG
CGGCGTGGCCTATCCGGGCGAACTTTTGGCCGTGATGGGCAGTTCCGGTGCCGGAAAGACGACCCTGCTG
AATGCCCTTGCCTTTCGATCGCCGCAGGGCATCCAAGTATCGCCATCCGGGATGCGACTGCTCAATGGCC
AACCTGTGGACGCCAAGGAGATGCAGGCCAGGTGCGCCTATGTCCAGCAGGATGACCTCTTTATCGGCTC
CCTAACGGCCAGGGAACACCTGATTTTCCAAGCCATGGTGCGGATGCCACGACATCTGACCTATCGGCAG
CGAGTGGCCCGCGTGGATCAGGTGATCCAGGAGCTTTCGCTCAGCAAATGTCAGCACACGATCATCGGTG
TGCCCGGCAGGGTGAAAGGTCTGTCCGGCGGAGAAAGGAAGCGTCTGGCATTCGCCTCCGAGGCTCTAAC
CGATCCGCCGCTTCTGATCTGCGATGAGCCCACCTCCGGACTGGACTCCTTTACCGCCCACAGCGTCGTC
CAGGTGCTGAAGAAGCTGTCGCAGAAGGGCAAGACCGTCATCCTGACCATTCATCAGCCGTCTTCCGAGC
TGTTTGAGCTCTTTGACAAGATCCTTCTGATGGCCGAGGGCAGGGTAGCTTTCTTGGGCACTCCCAGCGA
AGCCGTCGACTTCTTTTCCTAGTGAGTTCGATGTGTTTATTAAGGGTATCTAGTATTACATAACATCTCA
ACTCCTATCCAGCGTGGGTGCCCAGTGTCCTACCAACTACAATCCGGCGGACTTTTACGTACAGGTGTTG
GCCGTTGTGCCCGGACGGGAGATCGAGTCCCGTGATCGGATCGCCAAGATATGCGACAATTTTGCCATTA
GCAAAGTAGCCCGGGATATGGAGCAGTTGTTGGCCACCAAAAATCTGGAGAAGCCACTGGAGCAGCCGGA
GAATGGGTACACCTACAAGGCCACCTGGTTCATGCAGTTCCGGGCGGTCCTGTGGCGATCCTGGCTGTCG
GTGCTCAAGGAACCACTCCTCGTAAAAGTGCGACTTATTCAGACAACGGTGAGTGGTTCCAGTGGAAACA
AATGATATAACGCTTACAATTCTTGGAAACAAATTCGCTAGATTTTAGATAGAATTGCCTGATTCCACAC
CCTTCTTAGTTTTTTTCAATGAGATGTATAGTTTATAGTTTTGCAGAAGATAAATAAATTTCATTTAACT
CGCGAATATTAATGAGATGCGAGTAACATTTTAATTTGCAGATGGTTGCCATCTTGATTGGCCTCATCTT
TTTGGGCCAACAACTCACGCAAGTGGGTGTGATGAATATCAACGGAGCCATCTTCCTCTTCCTGACCAAC
ATGACCTTTCAAAACGTCTTTGCCACGATAAATGTAAGTCATGTTTAGAATACATTTGCATTTCAATAAT
TTACTAACTTTCTAATGAATCGATTCGATTTAGGTGTTCACCTCAGAGCTGCCAGTTTTTATGAGGGAGG
CCCGAAGTCGACTTTATCGCTGTGACACATACTTTCTGGGCAAAACGATTGCCGAATTGCCGCTTTTTCT
CACAGTGCCACTGGTCTTCACGGCGATTGCCTATCCGATGATCGGACTGCGGGCCGGAGTGCTGCACTTC
TTCAACTGCCTGGCGCTGGTCACTCTGGTGGCCAATGTGTCAACGTCCTTCGGATATCTAATATCCTGCG
CCAGCTCCTCGACCTCGATGGCGCTGTCTGTGGGTCCGCCGGTTATCATACCATTCCTGCTCTTTGGCGG
CTTCTTCTTGAACTCGGGCTCGGTGCCAGTATACCTCAAATGGTTGTCGTACCTCTCATGGTTCCGTTAC
GCCAACGAGGGTCTGCTGATTAACCAATGGGCGGACGTGGAGCCGGGCGAAATTAGCTGCACATCGTCGA
ACACCACGTGCCCCAGTTCGGGCAAGGTCATCCTGGAGACGCTTAACTTCTCCGCCGCCGATCTGCCGCT
GGACTACGTGGGTCTGGCCATTCTCATCGTGAGCTTCCGGGTGCTCGCATATCTGGCTCTAAGACTTCGG
GCCCGACGCAAGGAGTAGCCGACATATATCCGAAATAACTGCTTGTTTTTTTTTTTTACCATTATTACCA
TCGTGTTTACTGTTTATTGCCCCCTCAAAAAGCTAATGTAATTATATTTGTGCCAATAAAAACAAGATAT
GACCTATAGAATACAAGTATTTCCCCTTCGAACATCCCCACAAGTAGACTTTGGATTTGTCTTCTAACCA
AAAGACTTACACACCTGCATACCTTACATCAAAAACTCGTTTATCGCTACATAAAACACCGGGATATATT
TTTTATATACATACTTTTCAAATCGCGCGCCCTCTTCATAATTCACCTCCACCACACCACGTTTCGTAGT
TGCTCTTTCGCTGTCTCCCACCCGCTCTCCGCAACACATTCACCTTTTGTTCGACGACCTTGGAGCGACT
GTCGTTAGTTCCGCGCGATTCGGTTCGCTCAAATGGTTCCGAGTGGTTCATTTCGTCTCAATAGAAATTA
GTAATAAATATTTGTATGTACAATTTATTTGCTCCAATATATTTGTATATATTTCCCTCACAGCTATATT
TATTCTAATTTAATATTATGACTTTTTAAGGTAATTTTTTGTGACCTGTTCGGAGTGATTAGCGTTACAA
TTTGAACTGAAAGTGACATCCAGTGTTTGTTCCTTGTGTAGATGCATCTCAAAAAAATGGTGGGCATAAT
AGTGTTGTTTATATATATCAAAAATAACAACTATAATAATAAGAATACATTTAATTTAGAAAATGCTTGG
ATTTCACTGGAACTAGGGCGCGCCTCCGGAACATAATGGTGCAGGGCGCTGACTTCCGCGTTTCCAGACT
TTACGAAACACGGAAACCGAAGACCATTCATGTTGTTGCTCAGGTCGCAGACGTTTTGCAGCAGCAGTCG
CTTCACGTTCGCTCGCGTATCGGTGATTCATTCTGCTAACCAGTAAGGCAACCCCGCCAGCCTAGCCGGG
TCCTCAACGACAGGAGCACGATCATGCGCACCCGTGGCCAGGGCCGCAAGCTTGCATGCCTGCAGGTTAC
TGTACATCCATACAGTAAGTACTGTACATCCATACAGTAAGTACTGTACATCCATACAGTAAGTACTGTA
CATCCATACAGTAAGTACTGTACATCCATACAGTAAGCGGAGACTCTAGCCCTAGGGCATGCCTGCAGGT
TACTGTACATCCATACAGTAAGTACTGTACATCCATACAGTAAGTACTGTACATCCATACAGTAAGCGGA
GACTCTAGCGCTAGCGCATGCCTGCAGGTTACTGTACATCCATACAGTAAGTACTGTACATCCATACAGT
AAGTACTGTACATCCATACAGTAAGTACTGTACATCCATACAGTAAGTACTGTACATCCATACAGTAAGC
GGAGACTCTAGCACTAGTGACGTCGAGCGCCGGAGTATAAATAGAGGCGCTTCGTCTACGGAGCGACAAT
TCAATTCAAACAAGCAAAGTGAACACGTCGCTAAGCGAAAGCTAAGCAAATAAACAAGCGCAGCTGAACA
AGCTAAACAATCTGCAGTAAAGTGCAAGTTAAAGTGAATCAATTAAAAGTAACCAGCAACCAAGTAAATC
AACTGCAACTACTGAAATCTGCCAAGAAGTAATTATTGAATACAAGAAGAGAACTCTGAATAGATCTAAA
AGGTAGGTTCAACCACTGATGCCTAGGCACACCGAAACGACTAACCCTAATTCTTATCCTTTACTTCAGG
CAATTACAAATTATATAACAAAATGGGCAACAAATGCTGCAGCAAGCGACAGGATCAGGAACTGGCACTG
GCCTATCCCACTGGGGGCTACAAGAAATCCGACTACACCTTTGGCCAGACGCACATCAACAGCAGCGGCG
GCGGCAACATGGGCGGCGTTCTTGGCCAGAAGCATAACAACGGTGGCTCGCTGGACTCGCGCTACACGCC
CGATCCCAATCATCGGGGTCCGTTGAAAATCGGCGGAAAGGGCGGCGTTGACATCATCAGACCACGCGTG
GTTTGTCTGGTCAACCACCGCGGTCTCAGTGGTGTACGGTACAAACCCAGTTACCCATACGATGTTCCTG
ACTATGCGGGCTATCCCTATGACGTCCCGGACTATGCAGGATCCTATCCATATGACGTTCCAGATTACGC
TTAAGAATTCGATATCAAGCTTATCGATACCGTCGACCTCGAGGGTACCTCTAGAGGATCTTTGTGAAGG
AACCTTACTTCTGTGGTGTGACATAATTGGACAAACTACCTACAGAGATTTAAAGCTCTAAGGTAAATAT
AAAATTTTTAAGTGTATAATGTGTTAAACTACTGATTCTAATTGTTTGTGTATTTTAGATTCCAACCTAT
GGAACTGATGAATGGGAGCAGTGGTGGAATGCCTTTAATGAGGAAAACCTGTTTTGCTCAGAAGAAATGC
CATCTAGTGATGATGAGGCTACTGCTGACTCTCAACATTCTACTCCTCCAAAAAAGAAGAGAAAGGTAGA
AGACCCCAAGGACTTTCCTTCAGAATTGCTAAGTTTTTTGAGTCATGCTGTGTTTAGTAATAGAACTCTT
GCTTGCTTTGCTATTTACACCACAAAGGAAAAAGCTGCACTGCTATACAAGAAAATTATGGAAAAATATT
TGATGTATAGTGCCTTGACTAGAGATCATAATCAGCCATACCACATTTGTAGAGGTTTTACTTGCTTTAA
AAAACCTCCCACACCTCCCCCTGAACCTGAAACATAAAATGAATGCAATTGTTGTTGTTAACTTGTTTAT
TGCAGCTTATAATGGTTACAAATAAAGCAATAGCATCACAAATTTCACAAATAAAGCATTTTTTTCACTG
CATTCTAGTTGTGGTTTGTCCAAACTCATCAATGTATCTTATCATGTCTGGATCCGGCTTGTCGACGACG
GCGGTCTCCGTCGTCAGGATCATCTTATGGACAAAGACTGCGAAATGAAGCGCACCACCCTGGATAGCCC
TCTGGGCAAGCTGGAACTGTCTGGGTGCGAACAGGGCCTGCACCGTATCATCTTCCTGGGCAAAGGAACA
TCTGCCGCCGACGCCGTGGAAGTGCCTGCCCCAGCCGCCGTGCTGGGCGGACCAGAGCCACTGATGCAGG
CCACCGCCTGGCTCAACGCCTACTTTCACCAGCCTGAGGCCATCGAGGAGTTCCCTGTGCCAGCCCTGCA
CCACCCAGTGTTCCAGCAGGAGAGCTTTACCCGCCAGGTGCTGTGGAAACTGCTGAAAGTGGTGAAGTTC
GGAGAGGTCATCAGCTACAGCCACCTCGCTGCCCTCGCCGGCAATCCAGCTGCTACAGCCGCCGTTAAAA
CCGCCCTGAGCGGAAATCCCGTGCCCATTCTGATCCCCTGCCACCGGGTGGTGCAGGGCGACCTGGACGT
GGGAGGCTACGAGGGCGGGCTCGCCGTGAAAGAGTGGCTGCTGGCCCACGAGGGCCACAGACTGGGCAAG
CCTGGGCTGGGTAGCGTAAGCGGTAGTACAATGGACAAAGACTGCGAAATGAAGCGCACCACCCTGGATA
GCCCTCTGGGCAAGCTGGAACTGTCTGGGTGCGAACAGGGCCTGCACCGTATCATCTTCCTGGGCAAAGG
AACATCTGCCGCCGACGCCGTGGAAGTGCCTGCCCCAGCCGCCGTGCTGGGCGGACCAGAGCCACTGATG
CAGGCCACCGCCTGGCTCAACGCCTACTTTCACCAGCCTGAGGCCATCGAGGAGTTCCCTGTGCCAGCCC
TGCACCACCCAGTGTTCCAGCAGGAGAGCTTTACCCGCCAGGTGCTGTGGAAACTGCTGAAAGTGGTGAA
GTTCGGAGAGGTCATCAGCTACAGCCACCTCGCTGCCCTCGCCGGCAATCCAGCTGCTACAGCCGCCGTT
AAAACCGCCCTGAGCGGAAATCCCGTGCCCATTCTGATCCCCTGCCACCGGGTGGTGCAGGGCGACCTGG
ACGTGGGAGGCTACGAGGGCGGGCTCGCCGTGAAAGAGTGGCTGCTGGCCCACGAGGGCCACAGACTGGG
CAAGCCTGGGCTGGGTGTAAGCGGTAGCAGTACCATGGACAAAGACTGCGAAATGAAGCGCACCACCCTG
GATAGCCCTCTGGGCAAGCTGGAACTGTCTGGGTGCGAACAGGGCCTGCACCGTATCATCTTCCTGGGCA
AAGGAACATCTGCCGCCGACGCCGTGGAAGTGCCTGCCCCAGCCGCCGTGCTGGGCGGACCAGAGCCACT
GATGCAGGCCACCGCCTGGCTCAACGCCTACTTTCACCAGCCTGAGGCCATCGAGGAGTTCCCTGTGCCA
GCCCTGCACCACCCAGTGTTCCAGCAGGAGAGCTTTACCCGCCAGGTGCTGTGGAAACTGCTGAAAGTGG
TGAAGTTCGGAGAGGTCATCAGCTACAGCCACCTCGCTGCCCTCGCCGGCAATCCAGCTGCTACAGCCGC
CGTTAAAACCGCCCTGAGCGGAAATCCCGTGCCCATTCTGATCCCCTGCCACCGGGTGGTGCAGGGCGAC
CTGGACGTGGGAGGCTACGAGGGCGGGCTCGCCGTGAAAGAGTGGCTGCTGGCCCACGAGGGCCACAGAC
TGGGCAAGCCTGGGCTGGGTTCGGTTGGTAGTAGTAGCACGATGGACAAAGACTGCGAAATGAAGCGCAC
CACCCTGGATAGCCCTCTGGGCAAGCTGGAACTGTCTGGGTGCGAACAGGGCCTGCACCGTATCATCTTC
CTGGGCAAAGGAACATCTGCCGCCGACGCCGTGGAAGTGCCTGCCCCAGCCGCCGTGCTGGGCGGACCAG
AGCCACTGATGCAGGCCACCGCCTGGCTCAACGCCTACTTTCACCAGCCTGAGGCCATCGAGGAGTTCCC
TGTGCCAGCCCTGCACCACCCAGTGTTCCAGCAGGAGAGCTTTACCCGCCAGGTGCTGTGGAAACTGCTG
AAAGTGGTGAAGTTCGGAGAGGTCATCAGCTACAGCCACCTCGCTGCCCTCGCCGGCAATCCAGCTGCTA
CAGCCGCCGTTAAAACCGCCCTGAGCGGAAATCCCGTGCCCATTCTGATCCCCTGCCACCGGGTGGTGCA
GGGCGACCTGGACGTGGGAGGCTACGAGGGCGGGCTCGCCGTGAAAGAGTGGCTGCTGGCCCACGAGGGC
CACAGACTGGGCAAGCCTGGGCTGGGTTAGTGACTCGAGACTAGTTAATCTAGAATGAATCGTTTTTAAA
ATAACAAATCAATTGTTTTATAATATTCGTACGATTCTTTGATTATGTAATAAAATGTGATCATTAGGAA
GATTACGAAAAATATAAAAAATATGAGTTCTGTGTGTATAACAAATGCTGTAAACGCCACAATTGTGTTT
GTTGCAAATAAACCCATGATTATTTGATTAAAATTGTTGTTTTCTTTGTTCATAGACAATAGTGTGTTTT
GCCTAAACGTGTACTGCATAAACTCCATGCGAGTGTATAGCGAGCTAGTGGCTAACGCTTGCCCCACCAA
AGTAGATTCGTCAAAATCCTCAATTTCATCACCCTCCTCCAAGTTTAACATTTGGCCGTCGGAATTAACT
TCTAAAGATGCCACATAATCTAATAAATGAAATAGAGATTCAAACGTGGCGTCATCGTCCGTTTCGACCA
TTTCCGAAAAGAACTCGGGCATAAACTCTATGATTTCTCTGGACGTGGTGTTGTCGAAACTCTCAAAGTA
CGCAGTCAGGAACGTGCGCGACATGTCGTCGGGAAACTCGCGCGGAAACATGTTGTTGTAACCGAACGGG
TCCCATAGCGCCAAAACCAAATCTGCCAGCGTCAATAGAATGAGCACGATGCCGACAATGGAGCTGGCTT
GGATAGCGATTCGAGTTAACCTTGAAGACGAAAGGGCCTCGTGATACGCCTATTTTTATAGGTTAATGTC
ATGATAATAATGGTTTCTTA
Features (pLannotate 1.2.2; 23 found; start..end, strand, type, name):
     31..135     +  promoter       AmpR promoter: bla
    136..996     +  CDS            AmpR: β-lactamase; bla; confers resistance to ampicillin, carbenicillin, and related antibiotics
   1167..1755    +  rep_origin     ori: high-copy-number ColE1/pMB1/pBR322/pUC origin of replication
   1842..1911    +  protein_bind   attB: attB site for the φC31 integrase (Groth et al., 2000) phage φC31 integrase
   2606..5478    +  CDS            mini-white: Drosophila white gene eye color pigment; white; This is a modified version of the white gene lacking part of the first intron.
   6251..6406    +  CDS            YPB1_ECOLX (fragment): Protein predicted: Swiss-Prot protein existence level 4. From Escherichia coli.
   6488..6507    -  misc_feature   MCS (fragment): pUC18/19 multiple cloning site
   6890..7128    +  promoter       hsp70 promoter: Drosophila melanogaster hsp70Bb promoter
   7143..7209    +  intron         Mhc intron: modified Drosophila myosin heavy chain intron 16 (Pfeiffer et al., 2010)
   7233..7487    +  CDS            Src64B (fragment): SRC64_DROME - Also known as Src1. Experimental evidence at protein level: Swiss-Prot protein existence level 1. May play a role in the development of neural tissue and smooth muscle. From Drosophila melanogaster (Fruit fly).
   7542..7631    +  CDS            3xHA: three tandem HA epitope tags
   7635..7675    +  misc_feature   MCS (fragment): pBluescript multiple cloning site
   7687..7761    +  CDS            small t antigen (fragment): SV40 (simian virus 40) small t antigen
   7763..7828    +  intron         small t intron: SV40 (simian virus 40) small t antigen intron
   7958..7978    +  CDS            SV40 NLS: nuclear localization signal of SV40 (simian virus 40) large T antigen
   7985..8119    +  CDS            LT_POVHA (fragment): Protein inferred from homology: Swiss-Prot protein existence level 3. Isoform large T antigen is a key early protein essential for both driving viral replication and inducing cellular transformation. Plays a role in viral genome replication by driving entry of quiescent cells into the cell cycle and by autoregulating the synthesis of viral early mRNA. Displays highly oncogenic activities by corrupting the host cellular checkpoint mechanisms that guard cell division and the transcription, replication, and repair of DNA. Participates in the modulation of cellular gene expression preceeding viral
   8144..8227    +  CDS            large T antigen (fragment): large T antigen from SV40 (simian virus 40)
   8250..8384    +  polyA_signal   SV40 poly(A) signal: SV40 polyadenylation signal
   8427..8972    +  CDS            SNAP-tag®: human O6-alkylguanine-DNA-alkyltransferase variant that forms covalent bonds with benzylguanine derivatives fast-reacting variant, optimized for mammalian expression
   8991..9536    +  CDS            SNAP-tag®: human O6-alkylguanine-DNA-alkyltransferase variant that forms covalent bonds with benzylguanine derivatives fast-reacting variant, optimized for mammalian expression
   9555..10100   +  CDS            SNAP-tag®: human O6-alkylguanine-DNA-alkyltransferase variant that forms covalent bonds with benzylguanine derivatives fast-reacting variant, optimized for mammalian expression
  10122..10667   +  CDS            SNAP-tag®: human O6-alkylguanine-DNA-alkyltransferase variant that forms covalent bonds with benzylguanine derivatives fast-reacting variant, optimized for mammalian expression
  10709..11359   -  CDS            P74 (fragment): PIF0_NPVAC - Experimental evidence at protein level: Swiss-Prot protein existence level 1. Plays an essential role for oral infectivity of occlusion- derived virus (ODV) and functions also in host midgut attachment and fusion by binding to a specific host receptor. From Autographa californica nuclear polyhedrosis virus (AcMNPV).
