[The description below was written by a language model from this plasmid's Addgene catalogue record and pLannotate feature annotations shown in this document.]
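Description:
LexAop2->Bxb1.STOP>myr::4xSNAPf is a Drosophila transgenesis plasmid built on the pJFRC19 backbone and intended for generating fly lines that carry a recombinase-gated chemical labelling reporter. In bacteria it is maintained as a high-copy plasmid through a ColE1/pUC-type origin and selected with ampicillin via the β-lactamase gene. For the fly germline it carries a φC31 attB site, which allows site-specific integration into genomic attP landing sites. It also carries the mini-white eye-colour marker for identifying transformants.

The expression unit runs from a Drosophila hsp70Bb basal promoter followed by a modified myosin heavy chain intron. The LexAop2 operator array named in the title, which would make the unit responsive to LexA drivers, is not picked up in the automated feature table. Downstream is a Src64B fragment, consistent with the myristoylation signal ("myr") that targets the product to membranes. It is followed by a 3xHA tag and a block of SV40 sequences comprising the small t intron, large T fragments and a polyadenylation signal. This block sits where the name places the transcriptional STOP cassette, ahead of four tandem copies of the fast-reacting SNAP-tag (SNAPf). The construct name indicates that the STOP is flanked by Bxb1 recombinase target sites, though these are also not annotated. Excision by Bxb1 would presumably join the myr sequence to 4xSNAPf, so the membrane-tethered tag would be made only in cells with both LexA activity and Bxb1 recombination. The reverse-strand AcMNPV P74 fragment after the SNAP repeats probably reflects a baculovirus-derived 3′ terminator region, but the record does not say so. SNAP-tag binds benzylguanine substrates covalently, which supports the construct's use for intersectional or sparse chemical labelling of cells in fly tissue.
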