Addgene plasmid #87640: LexAop2->Bxb1.STOP>myr::4xSNAPf
Purpose: For creating drosophila transgenics expressing LexAop2->Bxb1.STOP>myr::4xSNAPf
Depositing lab: Gregory Jefferis. Depositing organization: MRC Laboratory of Molecular Biology. Publication: Second-Generation Drosophila Chemical Tags: Sensitivity, Versatility, and Speed. Sutcliffe B, Ng J, Auer TO, Pasche M, Benton R, Jefferis GS, Cachero S. Genetics. 2017 Apr;205(4):1399-1408. doi: 10.1534/genetics.116.199281. Epub 2017 Feb 16. PubMed 28209589.
Backbone
  Vector backbone: pJFRC19
  Vector type: Insect Expression
Growth in bacteria
  Bacterial resistance: Ampicillin, 100 μg/mL
  Growth temperature: 37°C
  Growth strain: DH5alpha
  Copy number: High Copy
Gene/Insert
  Gene/Insert name: myr::4xSNAPf
  Species: Synthetic
  Cloning method: Gibson Cloning
Terms and licenses: Academic/Nonprofit Terms; Industry Terms: Not Available to Industry
Depositor comments: GenBank accession number: KY511549
How to cite: LexAop2->Bxb1.STOP>myr::4xSNAPf was a gift from Gregory Jefferis (Addgene plasmid # 87640 ; http://n2t.net/addgene:87640 ; RRID:Addgene_87640)
