>Addgene plasmid #87640 | LexAop2->Bxb1.STOP>myr::4xSNAPf | addgene partial sequence | sequence record 174403 | Addgene NGS Result
CTGCTACAGCCGCCGTTAAAACCGCCCTGAGCGGAAATCCCGTGCCCATTCTGATCCCCTGCCACCGGGT
GGTGCAGGGCGACCTGGACGTGGGAGGCTACGAGGGCGGGCTCGCCGTGAAAGAGTGGCTGCTGGCCCAC
GAGGGCCACAGACTGGGCAAGCCTGGGCTGGGTTAGTGACTCGAGACTAGTTAATCTAGAATGAATCGTT
TTTAAAATAACAAATCAATTGTTTTATAATATTCGTACGATTCTTTGATTATGTAATAAAATGTGATCAT
TAGGAAGATTACGAAAAATATAAAAAATATGAGTTCTGTGTGTATAACAAATGCTGTAAACGCCACAATT
GTGTTTGTTGCAAATAAACCCATGATTATTTGATTAAAATTGTTGTTTTCTTTGTTCATAGACAATAGTG
TGTTTTGCCTAAACGTGTACTGCATAAACTCCATGCGAGTGTATAGCGAGCTAGTGGCTAACGCTTGCCC
CACCAAAGTAGATTCGTCAAAATCCTCAATTTCATCACCCTCCTCCAAGTTTAACATTTGGCCGTCGGAA
TTAACTTCTAAAGATGCCACATAATCTAATAAATGAAATAGAGATTCAAACGTGGCGTCATCGTCCGTTT
CGACCATTTCCGAAAAGAACTCGGGCATAAACTCTATGATTTCTCTGGACGTGGTGTTGTCGAAACTCTC
AAAGTACGCAGTCAGGAACGTGCGCGACATGTCGTCGGGAAACTCGCGCGGAAACATGTTGTTGTAACCG
AACGGGTCCCATAGCGCCAAAACCAAATCTGCCAGCGTCAATAGAATGAGCACGATGCCGACAATGGAGC
TGGCTTGGATAGCGATTCGAGTTAACCTTGAAGACGAAAGGGCCTCGTGATACGCCTATTTTTATAGGTT
AATGTCATGATAATAATGGTTTCTTAGACTCAGGTGGCACTTTTCGGGGAAATGTGCGCGGAACCCCTAT
TTGTTTATTTTTCTAAATACATTCAAATATGTATCCGCTCATGAGACAATAACCCTGATAAATGCTTCAA
TAATATTGAAAAAGGAAGAGTATGAGTATTCAACATTTCCGTGTCGCCCTTATTCCCTTTTTTGCGGCAT
TTTGCCTTCCTGTTTTTGCTCACCCAGAAACGCTGGTGAAAGTAAAAGATGCTGAAGATCAGTTGGGTGC
ACGAGTGGGTTACATCGAACTGGATCTCAACAGCGGTAAGATCCTTGAGAGTTTTCGCCCCGAAGAACGT
TTTCCAATGATGAGCACTTTTAAAGTTCTGCTATGTGGCGCGGTATTATCCCGTATTGACGCCGGGCAAG
AGCAACTCGGTCGCCGCATACACTATTCTCAGAATGACTTGGTTGAGTACTCACCAGTCACAGAAAAGCA
TCTTACGGATGGCATGACAGTAAGAGAATTATGCAGTGCTGCCATAACCATGAGTGATAACACTGCGGCC
AACTTACTTCTGACAACGATCGGAGGACCGAAGGAGCTAACCGCTTTTTTGCACAACATGGGGGATCATG
TAACTCGCCTTGATCGTTGGGAACCGGAGCTGAATGAAGCCATACCAAACGACGAGCGTGACACCACGAT
GCCTGTAGCAATGGCAACAACGTTGCGCAAACTATTAACTGGCGAACTACTTACTCTAGCTTCCCGGCAA
CAATTAATAGACTGGATGGAGGCGGATAAAGTTGCAGGACCACTTCTGCGCTCGGCCCTTCCGGCTGGCT
GGTTTATTGCTGATAAATCTGGAGCCGGTGAGCGTGGGTCTCGCGGTATCATTGCAGCACTGGGGCCAGA
TGGTAAGCCCTCCCGTATCGTAGTTATCTACACGACGGGGAGTCAGGCAACTATGGATGAACGAAATAGA
CAGATCGCTGAGATAGGTGCCTCACTGATTAAGCATTGGTAACTGTCAGACCAAGTTTACTCATATATAC
TTTAGATTGATTTAAAACTTCATTTTTAATTTAAAAGGATCTAGGTGAAGATCCTTTTTGATAATCTCAT
GACCAAAATCCCTTAACGTGAGTTTTCGTTCCACTGAGCGTCAGACCCCGTAGAAAAGATCAAAGGATCT
TCTTGAGATCCTTTTTTTCTGCGCGTAATCTGCTGCTTGCAAACAAAAAAACCACCGCTACCAGCGGTGG
TTTGTTTGCCGGATCAAGAGCTACCAACTCTTTTTCCGAAGGTAACTGGCTTCAGCAGAGCGCAGATACC
AAATACTGTTCTTCTAGTGTAGCCGTAGTTAGGCCACCACTTCAAGAACTCTGTAGCACCGCCTACATAC
CTCGCTCTGCTAATCCTGTTACCAGTGGCTGCTGCCAGTGGCGATAAGTCGTGTCTTACCGGGTTGGACT
CAAGACGATAGTTACCGGATAAGGCGCAGCGGTCGGGCTGAACGGGGGGTTCGTGCACACAGCCCAGCTT
GGAGCGAACGACCTACACCGAACTGAGATACCTACAGCGTGAGCTATGAGAAAGCGCCACGCTTCCCGAA
GGGAGAAAGGCGGACAGGTATCCGGTAAGCGGCAGGGTCGGAACAGGAGAGCGCACGAGGGAGCTTCCAG
GGGGAAACGCCTGGTATCTTTATAGTCCTGTCGGGTTTCGCCACCTCTGACTTGAGCGTCGATTTTTGTG
ATGCTCGTCAGGGGGGCGGAGCCTATGGAAAAACGCCAGCAACGCGGCCTTTTTACGGTTCCTGGCCTTT
TGCTGGCCTTTTGCTCACATGTTACCGTCGACGATGTAGGTCACGGTCTCGAAGCCGCGGTGCGGGTGCC
AGGGCGTGCCCTTGGGCTCCCCGGGCGCGTACTCCACCTCACCCATCTGGTCCATCATGATGAACGGGTC
GAGGTGGCGGTAGTTGATCCCGGCGAACGCGCGGCGCACCGGGAAGCCCTCGCCCTCGAAACCGCTGGGC
GCGGTGGTCACGGTGAGCACGGGACGTGCGACGGCGTCGGCGGGTGCGGATACGCGGGGCAGCGTCAGCG
GGTTCTCGACGGTCACGGCGGGCATGTCGACAAGCCGAACATATGGGCGCGCCTAGTATGTATGTAAGTT
AATAAAACCCATTTTTGCGGAAAGTAGATAAAAAAAACATTTTTTTTTTTTACTGCACTGGATATCATTG
AACTTATCTGATCAGTTTTAAATTTACTTCGATCCAAGGGTATTTGATGTACCAGGTTCTTTCGATTACC
TCTCACTCAAAATGACATTCCACTCAAAGTCAGCGCTGTTTGCCTCCTTCTCTGTCCACAGAAATATCGC
CGTCTCTTTCGCCGCTGCGTCCGCTATCTCTTTCGCCACCGTTTGTAGCGTTACGTAGCGTCAATGTCCG
CCTTCAGTTGCATTTTGTCAGCGGTTTCGTGACGAAGCTCCAAGCGGTTTACGCCATCAATTAAACACAA
AGTGCTGTGCCAAAACTCCTCTCGCTTCTTATTTTTGTTTGTTTTTTGAGTGATTGGGGTGGTGATTGGT
TTTGGGTGGGTAAGCAGGGGAAAGTGTGAAAAATCCCGGCAATGGGCCAAGAGGATCAGGAGCTATTAAT
TCGCGGAGGCAGCAAACACCCATCTGCCGAGCATCTGAACAATGTGAGTAGTACATGTGCATACATCTTA
AGTTCACTTGATCTATAGGAACTGCGATTGCAACATCAAATTGTCTGCGGCGTGAGAACTGCGACCCACA
AAAATCCCAAACCGCAATTGCACAAACAAATAGTGACACGAAACAGATTATTCTGGTAGCTGTTCTCGCT
ATATAAGACAATTTTTGAGATCATATCATGATCAAGACATCTAAAGGCATTCATTTTCGACTATATTCTT
TTTTACAAAAAATATAACAACCAGATATTTTAAGCTGATCCTAGATGCACAAAAAATAAATAAAAGTATA
AACCTACTTCGTAGGATACTTCGGGGTACTTTTTGTTCGGGGTTAGATGAGCATAACGCTTGTAGTTGAT
ATTTGAGATCCCCTATCATTGCAGGGTGACAGCGGAGCGGCTTCGCAGAGCTGCATTAACCAGGGCTTCG
GGCAGGCCAAAAACTACGGCACGCTCCGGCCACCCAGTCCGCCGGAGGACTCCGGTTCAGGGAGCGGCCA
ACTAGCCGAGAACCTCACCTATGCCTGGCACAATATGGACATCTTTGGGGCGGTCAATCAGCCGGGCTCC
GGATGGCGGCAGCTGGTCAACCGGACACGCGGACTATTCTGCAACGAGCGACACATACCGGCGCCCAGGA
AACATTTGCTCAAGAACGGTGAGTTTCTATTCGCAGTCGGCTGATCTGTGTGAAATCTTAATAAAGGGTC
CAATTACCAATTTGAAACTCAGTTTGCGGCGTGGCCTATCCGGGCGAACTTTTGGCCGTGATGGGCAGTT
CCGGTGCCGGAAAGACGACCCTGCTGAATGCCCTTGCCTTTCGATCGCCGCAGGGCATCCAAGTATCGCC
ATCCGGGATGCGACTGCTCAATGGCCAACCTGTGGACGCCAAGGAGATGCAGGCCAGGTGCGCCTATGTC
CAGCAGGATGACCTCTTTATCGGCTCCCTAACGGCCAGGGAACACCTGATTTTCCAAGCCATGGTGCGGA
TGCCACGACATCTGACCTATCGGCAGCGAGTGGCCCGCGTGGATCAGGTGATCCAGGAGCTTTCGCTCAG
CAAATGTCAGCACACGATCATCGGTGTGCCCGGCAGGGTGAAAGGTCTGTCCGGCGGAGAAAGGAAGCGT
CTGGCATTCGCCTCCGAGGCTCTAACCGATCCGCCGCTTCTGATCTGCGATGAGCCCACCTCCGGACTGG
ACTCCTTTACCGCCCACAGCGTCGTCCAGGTGCTGAAGAAGCTGTCGCAGAAGGGCAAGACCGTCATCCT
GACCATTCATCAGCCGTCTTCCGAGCTGTTTGAGCTCTTTGACAAGATCCTTCTGATGGCCGAGGGCAGG
GTAGCTTTCTTGGGCACTCCCAGCGAAGCCGTCGACTTCTTTTCCTAGTGAGTTCGATGTGTTTATTAAG
GGTATCTAGTATTACATAACATCTCAACTCCTATCCAGCGTGGGTGCCCAGTGTCCTACCAACTACAATC
CGGCGGACTTTTACGTACAGGTGTTGGCCGTTGTGCCCGGACGGGAGATCGAGTCCCGTGATCGGATCGC
CAAGATATGCGACAATTTTGCCATTAGCAAAGTAGCCCGGGATATGGAGCAGTTGTTGGCCACCAAAAAT
CTGGAGAAGCCACTGGAGCAGCCGGAGAATGGGTACACCTACAAGGCCACCTGGTTCATGCAGTTCCGGG
CGGTCCTGTGGCGATCCTGGCTGTCGGTGCTCAAGGAACCACTCCTCGTAAAAGTGCGACTTATTCAGAC
AACGGTGAGTGGTTCCAGTGGAAACAAATGATATAACGCTTACAATTCTTGGAAACAAATTCGCTAGATT
TTAGATAGAATTGCCTGATTCCACACCCTTCTTAGTTTTTTTCAATGAGATGTATAGTTTATAGTTTTGC
AGAAGATAAATAAATTTCATTTAACTCGCGAATATTAATGAGATGCGAGTAACATTTTAATTTGCAGATG
GTTGCCATCTTGATTGGCCTCATCTTTTTGGGCCAACAACTCACGCAAGTGGGTGTGATGAATATCAACG
GAGCCATCTTCCTCTTCCTGACCAACATGACCTTTCAAAACGTCTTTGCCACGATAAATGTAAGTCATGT
TTAGAATACATTTGCATTTCAATAATTTACTAACTTTCTAATGAATCGATTCGATTTAGGTGTTCACCTC
AGAGCTGCCAGTTTTTATGAGGGAGGCCCGAAGTCGACTTTATCGCTGTGACACATACTTTCTGGGCAAA
ACGATTGCCGAATTGCCGCTTTTTCTCACAGTGCCACTGGTCTTCACGGCGATTGCCTATCCGATGATCG
GACTGCGGGCCGGAGTGCTGCACTTCTTCAACTGCCTGGCGCTGGTCACTCTGGTGGCCAATGTGTCAAC
GTCCTTCGGATATCTAATATCCTGCGCCAGCTCCTCGACCTCGATGGCGCTGTCTGTGGGTCCGCCGGTT
ATCATACCATTCCTGCTCTTTGGCGGCTTCTTCTTGAACTCGGGCTCGGTGCCAGTATACCTCAAATGGT
TGTCGTACCTCTCATGGTTCCGTTACGCCAACGAGGGTCTGCTGATTAACCAATGGGCGGACGTGGAGCC
GGGCGAAATTAGCTGCACATCGTCGAACACCACGTGCCCCAGTTCGGGCAAGGTCATCCTGGAGACGCTT
AACTTCTCCGCCGCCGATCTGCCGCTGGACTACGTGGGTCTGGCCATTCTCATCGTGAGCTTCCGGGTGC
TCGCATATCTGGCTCTAAGACTTCGGGCCCGACGCAAGGAGTAGCCGACATATATCCGAAATAACTGCTT
GTTTTTTTTTTTTACCATTATTACCATCGTGTTTACTGTTTATTGCCCCCTCAAAAAGCTAATGTAATTA
TATTTGTGCCAATAAAAACAAGATATGACCTATAGAATACAAGTATTTCCCCTTCGAACATCCCCACAAG
TAGACTTTGGATTTGTCTTCTAACCAAAAGACTTACACACCTGCATACCTTACATCAAAAACTCGTTTAT
CGCTACATAAAACACCGGGATATATTTTTTATATACATACTTTTCAAATCGCGCGCCCTCTTCATAATTC
ACCTCCACCACACCACGTTTCGTAGTTGCTCTTTCGCTGTCTCCCACCCGCTCTCCGCAACACATTCACC
TTTTGTTCGACGACCTTGGAGCGACTGTCGTTAGTTCCGCGCGATTCGGTTCGCTCAAATGGTTCCGAGT
GGTTCATTTCGTCTCAATAGAAATTAGTAATAAATATTTGTATGTACAATTTATTTGCTCCAATATATTT
GTATATATTTCCCTCACAGCTATATTTATTCTAATTTAATATTATGACTTTTTAAGGTAATTTTTTGTGA
CCTGTTCGGAGTGATTAGCGTTACAATTTGAACTGAAAGTGACATCCAGTGTTTGTTCCTTGTGTAGATG
CATCTCAAAAAAATGGTGGGCATAATAGTGTTGTTTATATATATCAAAAATAACAACTATAATAATAAGA
ATACATTTAATTTAGAAAATGCTTGGATTTCACTGGAACTAGGGCGCGCCTCCGGAACATAATGGTGCAG
GGCGCTGACTTCCGCGTTTCCAGACTTTACGAAACACGGAAACCGAAGACCATTCATGTTGTTGCTCAGG
TCGCAGACGTTTTGCAGCAGCAGTCGCTTCACGTTCGCTCGCGTATCGGTGATTCATTCTGCTAACCAGT
AAGGCAACCCCGCCAGCCTAGCCGGGTCCTCAACGACAGGAGCACGATCATGCGCACCCGTGGCCAGGGC
CGCAAGCTTGCATGCCTGCAGGTTACTGTACATCCATACAGTAAGTACTGTACATCCATACAGTAAGTAC
TGTACATCCATACAGTAAGTACTGTACATCCATACAGTAAGTACTGTACATCCATACAGTAAGCGGAGAC
TCTAGCCCTAGGGCATGCCTGCAGGTTACTGTACATCCATACAGTAAGTACTGTACATCCATACAGTAAG
TACTGTACATCCATACAGTAAGCGGAGACTCTAGCGCTAGCGCATGCCTGCAGGTTACTGTACATCCATA
CAGTAAGTACTGTACATCCATACAGTAAGTACTGTACATCCATACAGTAAGTACTGTACATCCATACAGT
AAGTACTGTACATCCATACAGTAAGCGGAGACTCTAGCACTAGTGACGTCGAGCGCCGGAGTATAAATAG
AGGCGCTTCGTCTACGGAGCGACAATTCAATTCAAACAAGCAAAGTGAACACGTCGCTAAGCGAAAGCTA
AGCAAATAAACAAGCGCAGCTGAACAAGCTAAACAATCTGCAGTAAAGTGCAAGTTAAAGTGAATCAATT
AAAAGTAACCAGCAACCAAGTAAATCAACTGCAACTACTGAAATCTGCCAAGAAGTAATTATTGAATACA
AGAAGAGAACTCTGAATAGATCTAAAAGGTAGGTTCAACCACTGATGCCTAGGCACACCGAAACGACTAA
CCCTAATTCTTATCCTTTACTTCAGGCAATTACAAATTATATAACAAAATGGGCAACAAATGCTGCAGCA
AGCGACAGGATCAGGAACTGGCACTGGCCTATCCCACTGGGGGCTACAAGAAATCCGACTACACCTTTGG
CCAGACGCACATCAACAGCAGCGGCGGCGGCAACATGGGCGGCGTTCTTGGCCAGAAGCATAACAACGGT
GGCTCGCTGGACTCGCGCTACACGCCCGATCCCAATCATCGGGGTCCGTTGAAAATCGGCGGAAAGGGCG
GCGTTGACATCATCAGACCACGCGTGGTTTGTCTGGTCAACCACCGCGGTCTCAGTGGTGTACGGTACAA
ACCCAGTTACCCATACGATGTTCCTGACTATGCGGGCTATCCCTATGACGTCCCGGACTATGCAGGATCC
TATCCATATGACGTTCCAGATTACGCTTAAGAATTCGATATCAAGCTTATCGATACCGTCGACCTCGAGG
GTACCTCTAGAGGATCTTTGTGAAGGAACCTTACTTCTGTGGTGTGACATAATTGGACAAACTACCTACA
GAGATTTAAAGCTCTAAGGTAAATATAAAATTTTTAAGTGTATAATGTGTTAAACTACTGATTCTAATTG
TTTGTGTATTTTAGATTCCAACCTATGGAACTGATGAATGGGAGCAGTGGTGGAATGCCTTTAATGAGGA
AAACCTGTTTTGCTCAGAAGAAATGCCATCTAGTGATGATGAGGCTACTGCTGACTCTCAACATTCTACT
CCTCCAAAAAAGAAGAGAAAGGTAGAAGACCCCAAGGACTTTCCTTCAGAATTGCTAAGTTTTTTGAGTC
ATGCTGTGTTTAGTAATAGAACTCTTGCTTGCTTTGCTATTTACACCACAAAGGAAAAAGCTGCACTGCT
ATACAAGAAAATTATGGAAAAATATTTGATGTATAGTGCCTTGACTAGAGATCATAATCAGCCATACCAC
ATTTGTAGAGGTTTTACTTGCTTTAAAAAACCTCCCACACCTCCCCCTGAACCTGAAACATAAAATGAAT
GCAATTGTTGTTGTTAACTTGTTTATTGCAGCTTATAATGGTTACAAATAAAGCAATAGCATCACAAATT
TCACAAATAAAGCATTTTTTTCACTGCATTCTAGTTGTGGTTTGTCCAAACTCATCAATGTATCTTATCA
TGTCTGGATCCGGCTTGTCGACGACGGCGGTCTCCGTCGTCAGGATCATCTTATGGACAAAGACTGCGAA
ATGAAGCGCACCACCCTGGATAGCCCTCTGGGCAAGCTGGAACTGTCTGGGTGCGAACAGGGCCTGCACC
GTATCATCTTCCTGGGCAAAGGAACATCTGCCGCCGACGCCGTGGAAGTGCCTGCCCCAGCCGCCGTGCT
GGGCGGACCAGAGCCACTGATGCAGGCCACCGCCTGGCTCAACGCCTACTTTCACCAGCCTGAGGCCATC
GAGGAGTTCCCTGTGCCAGCCCTGCACCACCCAGTGTTCCAGCAGGAGAGCTTTACCCGCCAGGTGCTGT
GGAAACTGCTGAAAGTGGTGAAGTTCGGAGAGGTCATCAGCTACAGCCACCTCGCTGCCCTCGCTGGCAA
TCCAG
